>Addgene plasmid #166700 | pLSB-KAN | addgene full sequence | sequence record 329224 | Addgene NGS Result
GGCGGTTTGCGTATTGGGCGCTCTTCCGCTTCCTCGCTCACTGACTCGCTGCGCTCGGTCGTTCGGCTGC
GGCGAGCGGTATCAGCTCACTCAAAGGCGGTAATACGGTTATCCACAGAATCAGGGGATAACGCAGGAAA
GAACATGTGAGCAAAAGGCCAGCAAAAGGCCAGGAACCGTAAAAAGGCCGCGTTGCTGGCGTTTTTCCAT
AGGCTCCGCCCCCCTGACGAGCATCACAAAAATCGACGCTCAAGTCAGAGGTGGCGAAACCCGACAGGAC
TATAAAGATACCAGGCGTTTCCCCCTGGAAGCTCCCTCGTGCGCTCTCCTGTTCCGACCCTGCCGCTTAC
CGGATACCTGTCCGCCTTTCTCCCTTCGGGAAGCGTGGCGCTTTCTCATAGCTCACGCTGTAGGTATCTC
AGTTCGGTGTAGGTCGTTCGCTCCAAGCTGGGCTGTGTGCACGAACCCCCCGTTCAGCCCGACCGCTGCG
CCTTATCCGGTAACTATCGTCTTGAGTCCAACCCGGTAAGACACGACTTATCGCCACTGGCAGCAGCCAC
TGGTAACAGGATTAGCAGAGCGAGGTATGTAGGCGGTGCTACAGAGTTCTTGAAGTGGTGGCCTAACTAC
GGCTACACTAGAAGAACAGTATTTGGTATCTGCGCTCTGCTGAAGCCAGTTACCTTCGGAAAAAGAGTTG
GTAGCTCTTGATCCGGCAAACAAACCACCGCTGGTAGCGGTGGTTTTTTTGTTTGCAAGCAGCAGATTAC
GCGCAGAAAAAAAGGATCTCAAGAAGATCCTTTGATCTTTTCTACGGGGTCTGACGCTCAGTGGAACGAA
AACTCACGTTAAGGGATTTTGGTCATGAGATTATCAAAAAGGATCTTCACCTAGATCCTTTTAAATTAAA
AATGAAGTTTTAAATCAATCTAAAGTATATATGAGTAAACTTGGTCTGACAGTTACCAATGCTTAATCAG
TGAGGCACCTATCTCAGCGATCTGTCTATTTCGTTCATCCATAGTTGCCTGACTCCCCGTCGTGTAGATA
ACTACGATACGGGAGGGCTTACCATCTGGCCCCAGTGCTGCAATGATACCGCGAGAACCACGCTCACCGG
CTCCAGATTTATCAGCAATAAACCAGCCAGCCGGAAGGGCCGAGCGCAGAAGTGGTCCTGCAACTTTATC
CGCCTCCATCCAGTCTATTAATTGTTGCCGGGAAGCTAGAGTAAGTAGTTCGCCAGTTAATAGTTTGCGC
AACGTTGTTGCCATTGCTACAGGCATCGTGGTGTCACGCTCGTCGTTTGGTATGGCTTCATTCAGCTCCG
GTTCCCAACGATCAAGGCGAGTTACATGATCCCCCATGTTGTGCAAAAAAGCGGTTAGCTCCTTCGGTCC
TCCGATCGTTGTCAGAAGTAAGTTGGCCGCAGTGTTATCACTCATGGTTATGGCAGCACTGCATAATTCT
CTTACTGTCATGCCATCCGTAAGATGCTTTTCTGTGACTGGTGAGTACTCAACCAAGTCATTCTGAGAAT
AGTGTATGCGGCGACCGAGTTGCTCTTGCCCGGCGTCAATACGGGATAATACCGCGCCACATAGCAGAAC
TTTAAAAGTGCTCATCATTGGAAAACGTTCTTCGGGGCGAAAACTCTCAAGGATCTTACCGCTGTTGAGA
TCCAGTTCGATGTAACCCACTCGTGCACCCAACTGATCTTCAGCATCTTTTACTTTCACCAGCGTTTCTG
GGTGAGCAAAAACAGGAAGGCAAAATGCCGCAAAAAAGGGAATAAGGGCGACACGGAAATGTTGAATACT
CATACTCTTCCTTTTTCAATATTATTGAAGCATTTATCAGGGTTATTGTCTCATGAGCGGATACATATTT
GAATGTATTTAGAAAAATAAACAAATAGGGGTTCCGCGCACATTTCCCCGAAAAGTGCCACCTGACGCAT
GCCCTACAACAACTAAGAAAATGGCTATCATGCGGAAGCTGGTGAGAAGAACAGCATCGGGACAAGGGAA
GGAAGAACAAAGACAAAGAAAACAAAAGAAAGCAATTGAAAACAAAACAAAACAATTTTCATTCCTTCTC
TTATCATTCCTTTTCTTTTCTTTTCTCTCATTCAACGCACTCCATCGTATCCGTATTCCTCTTATTTTTT
CTCTTTCTCTATATCCATTTCTTTCTCTCTAGGTGTGTCCTCTCTCTCTCTTCAATTTCTCTACTCCGCA
TTCCAACGCATCCTTCCCCCAACCTCCCATTTCCTCCTTACGGCCCGATAGCGATCGTCTTTCCCTCGCT
ATCACTCGCTACCGGCCCCTCCTCTGCACCGTAACCTCCTACGTATTTACCATATCATAAAGTTTTTTCC
GACGCTTATCGCTGACCCCCTGTCGCCCTCCTATTGGCTTCCGGATTATCTTCTTGTCCATAAGGTGATC
CATGCTTCCTGAAGATTCCCGAAATGTGTCCACTTTGGCGGGGAATCATTCCATCCACTTCTTTCTCTCT
CGCTTTCCTCATTCGGCGCTCCCCTTCCGCGTCTCATTGGTCTTCCGCTCCGTTTTTGCTTTGCCGATGT
TACTTGGGGAGAGGTGCGATAATCCTTTCGCAAAAACTCGGTTTGACGCCTCCCATGGTAAATATAGTGG
GTGGTGGACAGGTGCCTTCGCTTTTCTTTAAGCAAGAGAATTGCTGCAGGTCGACTCTAGAGATGGATAA
GAAATACTCTATTGGCCTTGATATCGGAACTAACAGTGTAGGTTGGGCAGTCATAACAGATGAATACAAA
GTTCCATCTAAGAAATTTAAAGTCCTTGGAAACACTGACCGACATAGTATAAAAAAGAATTTAATCGGCG
CATTGCTTTTCGACTCTGGTGAAACGGCAGAAGCCACCCGATTGAAACGAACAGCAAGACGTCGATATAC
GCGAAGAAAGAACCGTATTTGCTATCTTCAGGAGATTTTTTCTAATGAAATGGCTAAGGTCGACGACTCC
TTTTTCCACAGATTGGAGGAAAGTTTCCTTGTCGAAGAGGACAAAAAACACGAGCGTCACCCTATCTTCG
GAAACATTGTAGACGAAGTGGCATATCATGAAAAGTATCCTACGATATACCATTTGCGTAAAAAGTTGGT
CGACTCAACGGACAAGGCAGATTTGCGTTTGATATACTTGGCTCTTGCCCACATGATTAAATTTCGTGGC
CATTTCTTAATTGAAGGTGACCTTAACCCAGATAACAGTGATGTGGACAAGTTGTTCATTCAATTGGTTC
AGACCTACAATCAATTATTTGAGGAAAACCCAATCAATGCATCTGGCGTAGATGCAAAGGCTATTCTTTC
CGCACGCCTTTCAAAATCACGCCGATTAGAGAATCTTATCGCTCAGTTACCTGGCGAGAAGAAAAATGGC
TTGTTCGGTAATTTGATCGCTTTGAGTTTGGGCCTTACACCAAATTTTAAGTCCAACTTCGATCTTGCAG
AAGATGCCAAATTACAATTAAGTAAGGATACGTACGACGATGATTTGGACAATTTACTTGCACAAATCGG
TGACCAATATGCCGATCTTTTCTTGGCAGCTAAAAATTTATCAGACGCAATTTTATTGTCCGATATCCTT
CGTGTGAACACCGAAATTACCAAGGCCCCACTTAGTGCTTCCATGATAAAACGCTATGATGAGCATCATC
AGGACTTAACATTACTTAAAGCCTTGGTGCGCCAACAATTACCCGAAAAGTACAAAGAAATATTCTTCGA
CCAGTCCAAGAACGGTTATGCCGGCTACATCGATGGTGGTGCATCACAGGAGGAGTTCTACAAATTCATT
AAACCAATCTTAGAAAAAATGGATGGTACCGAAGAGTTATTGGTAAAGTTAAATCGCGAAGACTTGCTTC
GCAAACAACGAACATTCGACAACGGCTCCATCCCTCATCAAATTCACCTTGGCGAATTACATGCCATCTT
ACGCAGACAAGAAGACTTTTATCCATTCTTGAAGGATAACCGCGAGAAAATTGAGAAGATCCTTACCTTT
AGAATTCCATACTACGTAGGCCCTTTGGCTAGAGGCAACTCCAGATTTGCATGGATGACCAGAAAATCTG
AGGAAACCATCACGCCCTGGAACTTCGAAGAAGTCGTAGATAAGGGCGCAAGTGCACAGTCCTTTATTGA
AAGAATGACCAATTTTGATAAGAACTTACCTAACGAAAAGGTCTTACCAAAGCATAGTTTACTTTATGAA
TACTTCACGGTGTACAACGAATTAACAAAAGTCAAATACGTTACTGAGGGAATGAGAAAGCCTGCATTCT
TGTCCGGAGAACAAAAGAAGGCCATAGTTGACCTTCTTTTCAAAACGAATCGAAAGGTCACGGTAAAACA
ACTTAAGGAGGATTACTTTAAGAAGATAGAATGCTTTGATAGTGTTGAGATATCAGGTGTTGAAGACCGA
TTCAATGCATCATTGGGAACGTACCACGACCTTTTGAAGATCATAAAAGATAAAGATTTTTTAGACAATG
AGGAGAACGAAGACATTTTAGAAGACATCGTTTTGACACTTACGTTATTTGAGGACAGAGAGATGATCGA
GGAGCGTCTTAAAACGTATGCACATTTATTCGACGACAAAGTGATGAAACAACTTAAGCGCAGAAGATAT
ACCGGTTGGGGAAGACTTTCTCGAAAGTTGATCAACGGCATCCGCGATAAGCAAAGTGGAAAAACCATTT
TGGATTTCTTAAAGTCTGATGGCTTTGCTAATCGCAACTTCATGCAATTGATTCATGACGATTCATTAAC
TTTCAAGGAAGACATACAGAAGGCCCAAGTTTCAGGTCAGGGAGATAGTTTGCACGAGCACATCGCTAAT
TTAGCTGGTTCCCCTGCTATAAAAAAGGGTATACTTCAAACCGTAAAAGTCGTAGATGAGTTGGTAAAAG
TCATGGGCAGACATAAACCAGAAAATATAGTAATTGAGATGGCCCGAGAAAATCAAACGACGCAAAAGGG
CCAAAAAAACTCTAGAGAAAGAATGAAGCGTATCGAGGAGGGCATAAAGGAGTTGGGTTCTCAGATATTG
AAGGAGCACCCCGTTGAGAACACTCAGCTTCAGAATGAGAAGCTTTATTTATATTATTTACAAAACGGTC
GTGATATGTATGTGGATCAGGAGTTGGACATAAACAGATTGTCAGATTACGATGTGGATCATATCGTCCC
CCAATCATTCTTAAAGGACGATTCAATTGACAACAAAGTTCTTACGCGTAGTGACAAGAACAGAGGCAAA
TCAGACAATGTACCTAGTGAGGAAGTAGTGAAAAAGATGAAGAACTATTGGAGACAACTTCTTAATGCTA
AGTTAATAACGCAGCGAAAGTTTGATAACTTAACTAAAGCCGAACGTGGCGGACTTTCAGAGTTGGATAA
AGCAGGCTTTATCAAACGTCAATTGGTAGAGACTCGTCAGATCACTAAGCATGTGGCCCAAATACTTGAT
TCACGCATGAATACTAAGTACGATGAAAACGATAAATTGATTCGTGAGGTTAAGGTAATCACGTTGAAAT
CTAAGCTTGTTTCCGACTTTCGTAAGGATTTTCAATTCTACAAGGTTCGAGAGATTAATAATTACCACCA
TGCACATGACGCATACTTGAACGCAGTCGTAGGTACAGCATTGATCAAGAAGTACCCAAAATTAGAGTCA
GAATTTGTCTACGGTGACTACAAAGTATATGATGTCCGAAAGATGATAGCCAAGTCTGAGCAAGAGATAG
GAAAGGCCACAGCTAAGTATTTTTTTTACTCCAACATTATGAATTTCTTTAAGACAGAGATTACTTTAGC
TAACGGTGAAATACGAAAAAGACCCCTTATCGAAACGAATGGAGAGACAGGTGAGATTGTTTGGGACAAA
GGTCGAGATTTCGCCACTGTGAGAAAAGTCTTGAGTATGCCACAGGTCAATATTGTTAAGAAAACAGAAG
TACAGACTGGTGGATTTTCTAAAGAATCCATTTTGCCCAAGAGAAATTCCGACAAACTTATTGCACGCAA
GAAGGATTGGGATCCCAAGAAATACGGCGGTTTCGACAGTCCCACTGTAGCATACTCAGTGTTGGTCGTG
GCTAAGGTGGAAAAGGGTAAGTCTAAGAAGCTTAAATCTGTGAAGGAATTGCTTGGTATCACGATCATGG
AGCGCTCATCTTTTGAGAAAAATCCTATAGACTTTCTTGAAGCTAAAGGCTATAAAGAGGTGAAAAAGGA
CCTTATAATTAAGTTACCAAAGTACTCTCTTTTCGAACTTGAGAACGGACGCAAGAGAATGCTTGCCAGT
GCTGGAGAATTACAGAAGGGTAATGAGTTAGCATTGCCATCAAAGTACGTAAACTTCTTATATTTAGCCT
CCCACTATGAGAAATTAAAGGGTTCACCCGAGGACAATGAACAAAAGCAATTATTCGTAGAACAACATAA
ACACTATTTGGACGAAATTATAGAGCAAATCTCTGAATTTTCCAAAAGAGTGATTTTAGCTGACGCAAAT
CTTGATAAGGTTTTATCTGCCTATAACAAGCATCGCGACAAACCCATCAGAGAACAAGCCGAAAATATCA
TTCACTTATTCACACTTACGAATCTTGGAGCCCCTGCCGCTTTCAAGTATTTTGATACTACCATAGACCG
TAAACGCTATACGTCTACTAAGGAAGTCTTAGACGCCACTCTTATTCACCAAAGTATAACCGGCTTGTAT
GAGACAAGAATTGATTTGTCTCAATTGGGCGGCGACAGCAGGGCTGACCCCAAGAAGAAGAGGAAGGTGT
GATTTTGGACCTCGAGTCATGTAATTAGTTATGTCACGCTTACATTCACGCCCTCCCCCCACATCCGCTC
TAACCGAAAAGGAAGGAGTTAGACAACCTGAAGTCTAGGTCCCTATTTATTTTTTTATAGTTATGTTAGT
ATTAAGAACGTTATTTATATTTCAAATTTTTCTTTTTTTTCTGTACAGACGCGTGTACGCATGTAACATT
ATACTGAAAACCTTGCTTGAGAAGGTTTTGGGACGCTCGAAGGCTTTAATTTGCGATCCCCGTCTAAGAA
ACCATTATTATCATGACATTAACCTATAAAAATAGGCGTATCACGAGGCCCTTTCGTCTCGCGCGTTTCG
GTGATGACGGTGAAAACCTCTGACACATGCAGCTCCCGGAGACGGTCACAGCTTGTCTGTAAGCGGATGC
CGGGAGCAGACAAGCCCGTCAGGGCGCGTCAGCGGGTGTTGGCGGGTGTCGGGGCTGGCTTAACTATGCG
GCATCAGAGCAGATTGTACTGAGAGTGCACCATACCATCGATGGCCAACCTTCCAATTCATTAAATCGAG
TCCTCCATCAGATGATTTACAAGGTTTTGCATAGAATCCCTAAGTAAGAGAAGTTGTTAGTGATTTCTTC
AAGTTTACTAAAATTTACATACAAATGGATGATCTCTTCTCCATTGTTTCCTTTCTTCTTGCAAACGCGT
TTTACAAAGAGATGACATGCTATTTTCTGATTATTTTTTTCTATAGTTTTCTATTTTGTACGTCCTTGGG
AGTCCGAAATGTAAAATCGGGGTATGGTTAGTAGCGGCAGCGTTCATTATGGTATATAAAAGATAAAAAG
TAGGGGCAAGCGAGACAGAATGGGATACAAGGGCATCGTCTATAATTATAGCTAAAAATTGTATTTTAAT
TTGTATTTTTTGTAATTTTATTTCTCATTGTTTTACTTAAAATGAATGCGAATTAGAGAAAACTTCAACG
AAATGTCAAAATAAGCTCAGCAAAATATACAATTTTAGGGAAAGCGATCAGCAACTTATTCTCCGTTGTA
GATTCTTTTTCTTCATAAATTCCAACAATGTAACTGCCAATTGATTTTTCTCTAGATGCTAATAAATTGA
AACTAATGAATATAATAACACAGGTTTTGATAAATTGTAAACTCTTACTCAAAAAAAGAATGTTAAAACT
AATTTAACCTTTTTATAAAGGCTCATGGCGTTAAAGAGGATAGTAAAAATTCTACAATTTTTTAATTTAA
TGTCACAATTGTCTTGCGAATATAATTCTATTAATTTTCGCTAACTGCTGTTTTAGTACTATTACTTTCA
ATATGCCTTATATGCAACTTTAATTCATGAAGAATGCAATATTTTTGCAATCTTTCTTGTACTGAGCGCT
TTTTATCATTTAGTACTCATTATTTAATTTTTCAGTAAAGGGCAATAAATAAATTTGTAGAAGATGCAAT
GTAATCTCCTCTATCCTTTTGCTCATATGTTTATGAGTATACCTAGTCTAGAAAGGCTTGTATTTAAAAT
ATTATTCAATAAAAATTCACAATTTTTACGACATGTGCTACCATTCACTTAACTTCCTGATTATAAAATT
GGTTCGTTTATACTAATTACTTAAGTACCTTTAACTAAACAAAATGCCTATATATATATTAATTTACAAT
GAGTGTCAGATAAGTCACTATGTCCGAGTGGTTAAGGAGTTAGACTCGCCATCGACATGGAGGCCCAGAA
TACCCTCCTTGACAGTCTTGACGTGCGCAGCTCAGGGGCATGATGTGACTGTCGCCCGTACATTTAGCCC
ATACATCCCCATGTATAATCATTTGCATCCATACATTTTGATGGCCGCACGGCGCGAAGCAAAAATTACG
GCTCCTCGCTGCAGACCTGCGAGCAGGGAAACGCTCCCCTCACAGACGCGTTGAATTGTCCCCACGCCGC
GCCCCTGTAGAGAAATATAAAAGGTTAGGATTTGCCACTGAGGTTCTTCTTTCATATACTTCCTTTTAAA
ATCTTGCTAGGATACAGTTCTCACATCACATCCGAACATAAACAACCATGGGTAAGGAAAAGACTCACGT
TTCGAGGCCGCGATTAAATTCCAACATGGATGCTGATTTATATGGGTATAAATGGGCTCGCGATAATGTC
GGGCAATCAGGTGCGACAATCTATCGATTGTATGGGAAGCCCGATGCGCCAGAGTTGTTTCTGAAACATG
GCAAAGGTAGCGTTGCCAATGATGTTACAGATGAGATGGTCAGACTAAACTGGCTGACGGAATTTATGCC
TCTTCCGACCATCAAGCATTTTATCCGTACTCCTGATGATGCATGGTTACTCACCACTGCGATCCCCGGC
AAAACAGCATTCCAGGTATTAGAAGAATATCCTGATTCAGGTGAAAATATTGTTGATGCGCTGGCAGTGT
TCCTGCGCCGGTTGCATTCGATTCCTGTTTGTAATTGTCCTTTTAACAGCGATCGCGTATTTCGTCTCGC
TCAGGCGCAATCACGAATGAATAACGGTTTGGTTGATGCGAGTGATTTTGATGACGAGCGTAATGGCTGG
CCTGTTGAACAAGTCTGGAAAGAAATGCATAAGCTTTTGCCATTCTCACCGGATTCAGTCGTCACTCATG
GTGATTTCTCACTTGATAACCTTATTTTTGACGAGGGGAAATTAATAGGTTGTATTGATGTTGGACGAGT
CGGAATCGCAGACCGATACCAGGATCTTGCCATCCTATGGAACTGCCTCGGTGAGTTTTCTCCTTCATTA
CAGAAACGGCTTTTTCAAAAATATGGTATTGATAATCCTGATATGAATAAATTGCAGTTTCATTTGATGC
TCGATGAGTTTTTCTAATCAGTACTGACAATAAAAAGATTCTTGTTTTCAAGAACTTGTCATTTGTATAG
TTTTTTTATATTGTAGTTGTTCTATTTTAATCAAATGTTAGCGTGATTTATATTTTTTTTCGCCTCGACA
TCATCTGCCCAGATGCGAAGTTAAGTGCGCAGAAAGTAATATCATGCGTCAATCGTATGTGAATGCTGGT
CGCTATACTGGGTGTGAAATACCGCACAGATGCGTAAGGAGAAAATACCGCATCAGGCGCCATTCGCCAT
TCAGGCTGCGCAACTGTTGGGAAGGGCGATCGGTGCGGGCCTCTTCGCTATTACGCCAGCTGGCGAAAGG
GGGATGTGCTGCAAGGCGATTAAGTTGGGTAACGCCAGGGTTTTCCCAGTCACGACGTTGTAAAACGACG
GCCAGTGTTGTAAAACGACGGCCAGTACCATTTGAGCATTGGAAACTTCCTATCAAAAATTACATAGAAA
TTTTTGATTTTGGCTATATAAATTACATTTCATGATAAATGTACAGCTAAAGTCACTATGTCCGAGTGGT
TAAGGAGTTAGACTTCAATCCTGTATTCTAGTCATCTAATGGGCTTTGCCCGCGCAGGTTCAAATCCTGC
TGGTGACGGATGGCCGGCATGGTCCCAGCCTCCTCGCTGGCGCCGGCTGGGCAACACCTTCGGGTGGCGA
ATGGGACTAGAGACCGAAAGTGAAACGTGATTTCATGCGTCATTTTGAACATTTTGTAAATCTTATTTAA
TAATGTGTGCGGCAATTCACATTTAATTTATGAATGTTTTCTTAACATCGCGGCAACTCAAGAAACGGCA
GGTTCGGATCTTAGCTACTAGAGAAAGAGGAGAAATACTAGATGCGTAAAGGCGAAGAGCTGTTCACTGG
TGTCGTCCCTATTCTGGTGGAACTGGATGGTGATGTCAACGGTCATAAGTTTTCCGTGCGTGGCGAGGGT
GAAGGTGACGCAACTAATGGTAAACTGACGCTGAAGTTCATCTGTACTACTGGTAAACTGCCGGTTCCTT
GGCCGACTCTGGTAACGACGCTGACTTATGGTGTTCAGTGCTTTGCTCGTTATCCGGACCATATGAAGCA
GCATGACTTCTTCAAGTCCGCCATGCCGGAAGGCTATGTGCAGGAACGCACGATTTCCTTTAAGGATGAC
GGCACGTACAAAACGCGTGCGGAAGTGAAATTTGAAGGCGATACCCTGGTAAACCGCATTGAGCTGAAAG
GCATTGACTTTAAAGAGGACGGCAATATCCTGGGCCATAAGCTGGAATACAATTTTAACAGCCACAATGT
TTACATCACCGCCGATAAACAAAAAAATGGCATTAAAGCGAATTTTAAAATTCGCCACAACGTGGAGGAT
GGCAGCGTGCAGCTGGCTGATCACTACCAGCAAAACACTCCAATCGGTGATGGTCCTGTTCTGCTGCCAG
ACAATCACTATCTGAGCACGCAAAGCGTTCTGTCTAAAGATCCGAACGAGAAACGCGATCATATGGTTCT
GCTGGAGTTCGTAACCGCAGCGGGCATCACGCATGGTATGGATGAACTGTACAAATGACCAGGCATCAAA
TAAAACGAAAGGCTCAGTCGAAAGACTGGGCCTTTCGTTTTATCTGTTGTTTGTCGGTGAACGCTCTCTA
CTAGAGTCACACTGGCTCACCTTCGGGTGGGCCTTTCTGCGTTTATAGGTCTCAGTTTTAGAGCTAGAAA
TAGCAAGTTAAAATAAGGCTAGTCCGTTATCAACTTGAAAAAGTGGCACCGAGTCGGTGCTTTTTCATTT
TTTTTTGTTTTTTATGTCTGTCATAGCTGTTTCCTGTGTGTCATAGCTGTTTCCTGTGTGAAATTGTTAT
CCGCTCACAATTCCACACAACATACGAGCCGGAAGCATAAAGTGTAAAGCCTGGGGTGCCTAATGAGTGA
GCTAACTCACATTAATTGCGTTGCGCTCACTGCCCGCTTTCCAGTCGGGAAACCTGTCGTGCCAGCTGCA
TTAATGAATCGGCCAACGCGCGGGGAGA
Features (pLannotate 1.2.2; 25 found; start..end, strand, type, name):
    204..792     -  rep_origin     ori: high-copy-number ColE1/pMB1/pBR322/pUC origin of replication
    963..1823    -  CDS            AmpR: β-lactamase; bla; confers resistance to ampicillin, carbenicillin, and related antibiotics
   1824..1928    -  promoter       AmpR promoter: bla
   1961..2702    +  promoter       adh1 promoter: promoter for the Schizosaccharomyces pombe adh1 gene encoding alcohol dehydrogenase
   2704..2722    -  misc_feature   MCS (fragment): pUC18/19 multiple cloning site
   2723..6826    +  CDS            cas9: CAS9_STRP1 - Also known as csn1 From Streptococcus pyogenes serotype M1.
   6877..7124    +  terminator     CYC1 terminator: S. cerevisiae CYC1; transcription terminator for CYC1
   7198..7233    +  CDS            rop (fragment): Rop protein, which maintains plasmids at low copy number; rop
   7335..7384    +  misc_feature   bom (fragment): basis of mobility region from pBR322
   7394..7459    -  CDS            hus5 (fragment): UBC9_SCHPO - Also known as ubc9. Experimental evidence at protein level: Swiss-Prot protein existence level 1. Catalyzes the covalent attachment of ubiquitin-like protein SUMO/Smt3 to other proteins. Required for efficient recovery from DNA damage or S-phase arrest and normal mitosis. This may be as part of a checkpoint independent recovery process. From Schizosaccharomyces pombe (strain 972 / ATCC 24843) (Fission yeast).
   7513..7578    -  CDS            hus5 (fragment): UBC9_SCHPO - Also known as ubc9. Experimental evidence at protein level: Swiss-Prot protein existence level 1. Catalyzes the covalent attachment of ubiquitin-like protein SUMO/Smt3 to other proteins. Required for efficient recovery from DNA damage or S-phase arrest and normal mitosis. This may be as part of a checkpoint independent recovery process. From Schizosaccharomyces pombe (strain 972 / ATCC 24843) (Fission yeast).
   7739..8520    +  rep_origin     ars1: Schizosaccharomyces pombe autonomously replicating sequence ars1
   8594..9950    +  gene           kanMX: yeast selectable marker conferring kanamycin resistance (Wach et al., 1994)
   9951..9997    +  misc_feature   bom (fragment): basis of mobility region from pBR322
  10003..10157   -  CDS            lacZα (fragment): LacZα fragment of β-galactosidase; lacZ fragment
  10271..10367   +  ncRNA          tRNA: Accession: RF00005 - tRNA
  10612..11325   +  CDS            superfolder GFP: GFP variant that folds robustly even when fused to poorly folded proteins (Pédelacq et al., 2006)
  11337..11408   +  terminator     rrnB T1 terminator: transcription terminator T1 from the E. coli rrnB gene
  11424..11451   +  terminator     T7Te terminator: phage T7 early transcription terminator
  11465..11540   +  misc_RNA       gRNA scaffold: guide RNA scaffold for the Streptococcus pyogenes CRISPR/Cas9 system
  11550..11569   +  terminator     SUP4 terminator: transcription terminator for the S. cerevisiae SUP4 tRNA gene
  11612..11634   -  protein_bind   lac operator (fragment): The lac repressor binds to the lac operator to inhibit transcription in E. coli. This inhibition can be relieved by adding lactose or isopropyl-β-D-thiogalactopyranoside (IPTG). lac repressor encoded by lacI
  11638..11668   -  promoter       lac promoter: promoter for the E. coli lac operon
  11683..11704   -  protein_bind   CAP binding site: CAP binding activates transcription in the presence of cAMP. E. coli catabolite activator protein
  11717..21      -  CDS            lacI (fragment) (across the origin): lac repressor; lacI; The lac repressor binds to the lac operator to inhibit transcription in E. coli. This inhibition can be relieved by adding lactose or isopropyl-β-D-thiogalactopyranoside (IPTG).
