[The description below was written by a language model from this plasmid's Addgene catalogue record and pLannotate feature annotations shown in this document.]
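Description:
pLSB-KAN is an episomal CRISPR/Cas9 vector for the fission yeast Schizosaccharomyces pombe. It carries both Cas9 and a customisable sgRNA cassette on one roughly 11.8 kb plasmid built on the pLSB backbone. In E. coli it is propagated through a high-copy ColE1/pUC-type origin and selected with ampicillin via the β-lactamase gene. In S. pombe it replicates autonomously from the ars1 element, and transformants are selected on G418 through the kanMX6 marker.

The first expression unit is a Streptococcus pyogenes Cas9 coding sequence codon-optimised for S. pombe. It is driven by the adh15 promoter, which the automated annotation labels as the S. pombe adh1 promoter, and is followed by the S. cerevisiae CYC1 terminator. The second unit is the sgRNA cassette, which the record describes as driven by a tRNA-Ser promoter. The feature table shows a tRNA element upstream, then a superfolder GFP coding sequence with bacterial rrnB T1 and T7Te terminators, then the S. pyogenes gRNA scaffold and a SUP4 terminator. Given the "Golden Gate-ready" description, the GFP segment most likely acts as a placeholder that is replaced by the user's target-specific spacer, which would allow non-fluorescent bacterial colonies to be picked as recombinants. The record does not state this screening logic or the restriction enzyme used. The short rop, bom, lacZα, lacI and hus5 fragments in the annotation appear to be backbone remnants or sequence adjoining ars1 rather than functional parts.

The plasmid is intended for fast single-plasmid genome editing in fission yeast, and the name suggests it is one of several pLSB vectors that differ in their selectable marker.
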