Addgene plasmid #166700: pLSB-KAN
Purpose: Combined sgRNA/Cas9 pLSB vector with kanMX6 (G418) marker. Golden Gate-ready for cloning custom sgRNA sequences.
Depositing lab: Robin Allshire. Depositing organization: University of Edinburgh. Publication: SpEDIT: A fast and efficient CRISPR/Cas9 method for fission yeast. Torres-Garcia S, Di Pompeo L, Eivers L, Gaborieau B, White SA, Pidoux AL, Kanigowska P, Yaseen I, Cai Y, Allshire RC. Wellcome Open Res. 2020 Nov 24;5:274. doi: 10.12688/wellcomeopenres.16405.1. eCollection 2020. PubMed 33313420.
Backbone
  Vector backbone: pLSB
  Backbone size w/o insert (bp): 5225
  Total vector size (bp): 11782
  Vector type: Yeast Expression
  Selectable markers: G418 (kanMX6)
Growth in bacteria
  Bacterial resistance: Ampicillin, 100 μg/mL
  Growth temperature: 37°C
  Growth strain: DH5alpha
  Copy number: Unknown
Gene/Insert 1
  Gene/Insert name: tRNA promoter : sgRNA cassette
  Species: S. pombe (fission yeast)
  Insert size (bp): 1393
  Promoter: tRNA Ser promoter
  Cloning method: Gibson Cloning
  Sequencing primers: 5′ gtaaaacgacggccagt; 3′ gtggaattgtgagcggataa
Gene/Insert 2
  Gene/Insert name: adh15 promoter : Cas9 codon-optimised for S. pombe
  Species: Streptococcus pyogenes
  Insert size (bp): 5164
  Promoter: adh15 promoter
  Cloning method: Gibson Cloning
  Sequencing primers: 5′ GTCGCCCTCCTATTGGCTTC
Terms and licenses: Academic/Nonprofit Terms; Industry Terms: Not Available to Industry
Depositor comments: The following acknowledgement must be included in all research publications and other outputs: “pLSB-KAN was created with the support of the Wellcome Trust [095021], [200885], [203149]”. The following statement must be included on all submissions of original research to peer-reviewed journals: “pLSB-KAN was created with the support of the Wellcome Trust [095021], [200885], [203149]”.
How to cite: pLSB-KAN was a gift from Robin Allshire (Addgene plasmid # 166700 ; http://n2t.net/addgene:166700 ; RRID:Addgene_166700)
